>Addgene plasmid #68377 | pJH122 | depositor full sequence | sequence record 119860 | pJH122 sequence 8525 bps
CTCATTAGGCACCCCAGGCTTTACACTTTATGCTTCCGGCTCGTATGTTGTGTGGAATTGTGAGCGGATA
ACAATTTCACACAGGAAACAGCTATGACCATGATTACGCCAAGCTTGTGCCAGGGCGTGCCCTTGGGCTC
CCCGGGCGCGTGAAATAAGTGGCTGCGCGCATAAAGCGGGTGATGGGACTAACGCCTGACTAGTAACATA
GATGACACCGCGCGCGATAATTTATCCTAGTTTGCGCGCTATATTTTGTTTTCTATCGCGTATTAAATGT
ATAATTGCGGGACTCTAATCGTAAAAACCCATCTCATAAATAACGTCATGCATTACATGTTAATTATTAC
ATGCTTAACGTAATTCAACAGAAATTATATGATAATCATCGCAAGACCGGCAACAGGATTCAATCTTAAG
AAACTTTATTGCCAAATGTTTGAACGATCGGGGATCCAGATCCCGGACAATCGTGCCCTGGGGACCAACA
CAATCCAGAAGGGCCTGAATCACTGCGACCGGCCCTCCCGCGACCCAGCCGAGCGAGCTTAGCGAACTGT
GGACGAGAACTGTGCCACCAAGCGTAAGGCCGTTCTCTCGCATTTGCCTTGCTAGGCTCGCGCGAGTTGC
TGGCTGAGGCGTTCTCGAAATCAGCTCTTGTTCGGTCGGCATCTACTCTATTCCTTTGCCCTCGGACGAG
TGCTGGGGCGTCGGTTTCCACTATCGGCGAGTACTTCTACACAGCCATCGGTCCAGACGGCCGCGCTTCT
GCGGGCGATTTGTGTACGCCCGACAGTCCCGGCTCCGGATCGGACGATTGCGTCGCATCGACCCTGCGCC
CAAGCTGCATCATCGAAATTGCCGTCAACCAAGCTCTGATAGAGTTGGTCAAGACCAATGCGGAGCATAT
ACGCCCGGAGCCGCGGCGATCCTGCAAGCTCCGGATGCCTCCGCTCGAAGTAGCGCGTCTGCTGCTCCAT
ACAAGCCAACCACGGCCTCCAGAAGAAGATGTTGGCGACCTCGTATTGGGAATCCCCGAACATCGCCTCG
CTCCAGTCAATGACCGCTGTTATGCGGCCATTGTCCGTCAGGACATTGTTGGAGCCGAAATCCGCGTGCA
CGAGGTGCCGGACTTCGGGGCAGTCCTCGGCCCAAAGCATCAGCTCATCGAGAGCCTGCGCGACGGACGC
ACTGACGGTGTCGTCCATCACAGTTTGCCAGTGATACACATGGGGATCAGCAATCGCGCATATGAAATCA
CGCCATGTAGTGTATTGACCGATTCCTTGCGGTCCGAATGGGCCGAACCCGCTCGTCTGGCTAAGATCGG
CCGCAGCGATCGCATCCATGGCCTCCGCGACCGGCTGCAGAACAGCGGGCAGTTCGGTTTCAGGCAGGTC
TTGCAACGTGACACCCTGTGCACGGCGGGAGATGCAATAGGTCAGGCTCTCGCTGAATTCCCCAATGTCA
AGCACTTCCGGAATCGGGAGCGCGGCCGATGCAAAGTGCCGATAAACATAACGATCTTTGTAGAAACCAT
CGGCGCAGCTATTTACCCGCAGGACATATCCACGCCCTCCTACATCGAAGCTGAAAGCACGAGATTCTTC
GCCCTCCGAGAGCTGCATCAGGTCGGAGACGCTGTCGAACTTTTCGATCAGAAACTTCTCGACAGACGTC
GCGGTGAGTTCAGGCTTTTTCATATCTTGCCCCCCGGGATCTGTTGTAAGGAGTCTAGAGCTTGGAGGTC
TGATTTTCTCAGTCTCCAGAGATGTGTTTATATAGGTAGTAACCTTTTTGATATCAGCCACAAGTGTGTG
GGAATCTTATCTTCGGATTTCAATTAGGAATTAACCTTATTGAATTCTCTTGAAAGGAAGTCCGCAAAGT
GGTTGTCGGTTCCTTTAATATGTTCAACATCAAACGAATAGTGGCTAAGCCATGCTTGCCATCTGATGTT
TCTTCCAAGTTTTGAATCTCCTTTGTAATTAAGGTTAACAAAACTCTTGAAATGAGTATTATCTGTCCTA
ATCAGAAAATGAACAGGAGTTAGATAAATACTGAATTTCTTTATAGTATTTATTACCGCCAATGTCTCTT
TGTCATTGCTGTGGTAATTCGCATGCCTGCAGCGATCTACACTAGCACTATCAGCGTTATTAAGCACCGG
TGGAGTGACGACCTTCAGCACGTTCGTACTGTTCAACGATGGTGTAGTCTTCGTTGTGGGAGGTGATGTC
CAGTTTGATGTCGGTTTTGTAAGCACCCGGCAGCTGAACCGGTTTTTTAGCCATGTAGGTGGTTTTAACT
TCAGCGTCGTAGTGACCACCGTCTTTCAGTTTCAGACGCATTTTGATTTCACCTTTCAGAGCACCGTCTT
CCGGGTACATACGTTCGGTGGAAGCTTCCCAACCCATGGTTTTTTTCTGCATAACCGGACCGTCGGACGG
GAAGTTGGTACCACGCAGTTTAACTTTGTAGATGAACTCACCGTCTTGCAGGGAGGAGTCCTGGGTAACG
GTAACAACACCACCGTCTTCGAAGTTCATAACACGTTCCCATTTGAAACCTTCCGGGAAGGACAGTTTCA
GGTAGTCCGGGATGTCAGCCGGGTGTTTAACGTAAGCTTTGGAACCGTACTGGAACTGCGGGGACAGGAT
GTCCCAAGCGAACGGCAGCGGACCACCTTTGGTAACTTTCAGTTTAGCGGTCTGGGTACCTTCGTACGGA
CGACCTTCACCTTCACCTTCGATTTCGAACTCGTGACCGTTAACGGAACCTTCCATACGAACTTTGAAAC
GCATGAACTCTTTGATAACGTCTTCGGAGGAAGCCATCTAGTATTTCTCCTCTTTCTCTAGTAGCTAGCA
CAATACCTAGGACTGAGCTAGCCGTCAAGCATGCCGCGCCCGGGGAGCCCAAGGGCACGCCCTGGCACCT
CTAGAGGATCCCCGGGTACCGAGCTCGAATTCACTGGCCGTCGTTTTACAACGTCGTGACTGGGAAAACC
CTGGCGTTACCCAACTTAATCGCCTTGCAGCACATCCCCCTTTCGCCAGCTGGCGTAATAGCGAAGAGGC
CCGCACCGATCGCCCTTCCCAACAGTTGCGCAGCCTGAATGGCGAATGGCGATAAGCTAGCTTCACGCTG
CCGCAAGCACTCAGGGCGCAAGGGCTGCTAAAGGAAGCGGAACACGTAGAAAGCCAGTCCGCAGAAACGG
TGCTGACCCCGGATGAATGTCAGCTACTGGGCTATCTGGACAAGGGAAAACGCAAGCGCAAAGAGAAAGC
AGGTAGCTTGCAGTGGGCTTACATGGCGATAGCTAGACTGGGCGGTTTTATGGACAGCAAGCGAACCGGA
ATTGCCAGCTGGGGCGCCCTCTGGTAAGGTTGGGAAGCCCTGCAAAGTAAACTGGATGGCTTTCTTGCCG
CCAAGGATCTGATGGCGCAGGGGATCAAGATCTGATCAAGAGACAGGATGAGGATCGTTTCGCATGATTG
AACAAGATGGATTGCACGCAGGTTCTCCGGCCGCTTGGGTGGAGAGGCTATTCGGCTATGACTGGGCACA
ACAGACAATCGGCTGCTCTGATGCCGCCGTGTTCCGGCTGTCAGCGCAGGGGCGCCCGGTTCTTTTTGTC
AAGACCGACCTGTCCGGTGCCCTGAATGAACTCCAAGACGAGGCAGCGCGGCTATCGTGGCTGGCCACGA
CGGGCGTTCCTTGCGCAGCTGTGCTCGACGTTGTCACTGAAGCGGGAAGGGACTGGCTGCTATTGGGCGA
AGTGCCGGGGCAGGATCTCCTGTCATCTCACCTTGCTCCTGCCGAGAAAGTATCCATCATGGCTGATGCA
ATGCGGCGGCTGCATACGCTTGATCCGGCTACCTGCCCATTCGACCACCAAGCGAAACATCGCATCGAGC
GAGCACGTACTCGGATGGAAGCCGGTCTTGTCGATCAGGATGATCTGGACGAAGAGCATCAGGGGCTCGC
GCCAGCCGAACTGTTCGCCAGGCTCAAGGCGCGGATGCCCGACGGCGAGGATCTCGTCGTGACCCATGGC
GATGCCTGCTTGCCGAATATCATGGTGGAAAATGGCCGCTTTTCTGGATTCATCGACTGTGGCCGGCTGG
GTGTGGCGGACCGCTATCAGGACATAGCGTTGGCTACCCGTGATATTGCTGAAGAGCTTGGCGGCGAATG
GGCTGACCGCTTCCTCGTGCTTTACGGTATCGCCGCTCCCGATTCGCAGCGCATCGCCTTCTATCGCCTT
CTTGACGAGTTCTTCTGAGCGGGACTCTGGGGTTCGCTAGAGGATCGATCCTTTTTAACCCATCACATAT
ACCTGCCGTTCACTATTATTTAGTGAAATGAGATATTATGATATTTTCTGAATTGTGATTAAAAAGGCAA
CTTTATGCCCATGCAACAGAAACTATAAAAAATACAGAGAATGAAAAGAAACAGATAGATTTTTTAGTTC
TTTAGGCCCGTAGTCTGCAAATCCTTTTATGATTTTCTATCAAACAAAAGAGGAAAATAGACCAGTTGCA
ATCCAAACGAGAGTCTAATAGAATGAGGTCGAAAAGTAAATCGCGCGGGTTTGTTACTGATAAAGCAGGC
AAGACCTAAAATGTGTAAAGGGCAAAGTGTATACTTTGGCGTCACCCCTTACATATTTTAGGTCTTTTTT
TATTGTGCGTAACTAACTTGCCATCTTCAAACAGGAGGGCTGGAAGAAGCAGACCGCTAACACAGTACAT
AAAAAAGGAGACATGAACGATGAACATCAAAAAGTTTGCAAAACAAGCAACAGTATTAACCTTTACTACC
GCACTGCTGGCAGGAGGCGCAACTCAAGCGTTTGCGAAAGAAACGAACCAAAAGCCATATAAGGAAACAT
ACGGCATTTCCCATATTACACGCCATGATATGCTGCAAATCCCTGAACAGCAAAAAAATGAAAAATATCA
AGTTTCTGAATTTGATTCGTCCACAATTAAAAATATCTCTTCTGCAAAAGGCCTGGACGTTTGGGACAGC
TGGCCATTACAAAACGCTGACGGCACTGTCGCAAACTATCACGGCTACCACATCGTCTTTGCATTAGCCG
GAGATCCTAAAAATGCGGATGACACATCGATTTACATGTTCTATCAAAAAGTCGGCGAAACTTCTATTGA
CAGCTGGAAAAACGCTGGCCGCGTCTTTAAAGACAGCGACAAATTCGATGCAAATGATTCTATCCTAAAA
GACCAAACACAAGAATGGTCAGGTTCAGCCACATTTACATCTGACGGAAAAATCCGTTTATTCTACACTG
ATTTCTCCGGTAAACATTACGGCAAACAAACACTGACAACTGCACAAGTTAACGTATCAGCATCAGACAG
CTCTTTGAACATCAACGGTGTAGAGGATTATAAATCAATCTTTGACGGTGACGGAAAAACGTATCAAAAT
GTACAGCAGTTCATCGATGAAGGCAACTACAGCTCAGGCGACAACCATACGCTGAGAGATCCTCACTACG
TAGAAGATAAAGGCCACAAATACTTAGTATTTGAAGCAAACACTGGAACTGAAGATGGCTACCAAGGCGA
AGAATCTTTATTTAACAAAGCATACTATGGCAAAAGCACATCATTCTTCCGTCAAGAAAGTCAAAAACTT
CTGCAAAGCGATAAAAAACGCACGGCTGAGTTAGCAAACGGCGCTCTCGGTATGATTGAGCTAAACGATG
ATTACACACTGAAAAAAGTGATGAAACCGCTGATTGCATCTAACACAGTAACAGATGAAATTGAACGCGC
GAACGTCTTTAAAATGAACGGCAAATGGTACCTGTTCACTGACTCCCGCGGATCAAAAATGACGATTGAC
GGCATTACGTCTAACGATATTTACATGCTTGGTTATGTTTCTAATTCTTTAACTGGCCCATACAAGCCGC
TGAACAAAACTGGCCTTGTGTTAAAAATGGATCTTGATCCTAACGATGTAACCTTTACTTACTCACACTT
CGCTGTACCTCAAGCGAAAGGAAACAATGTCGTGATTACAAGCTATATGACAAACAGAGGATTCTACGCA
GACAAACAATCAACGTTTGCGCCGAGCTTCCTGCTGAACATCAAAGGCAAGAAAACATCTGTTGTCAAAG
ACAGCATCCTTGAACAAGGACAATTAACAGTTAACAAATAAAAACGCAAAAGAAAATGCCGATGGGTACC
GAGCGAAATGACCGACCAAGCGACGCCCAACCTGCCATCACGAGATTTCGATTCCACCGCCGCCTTCTAT
GAAAGGTTGGGCTTCGGAATCGTTTTCCGGGACGCCCTCGCGGACGTGCTCATAGTCCACGACGCCCGTG
ATTTTGTAGCCCTGGCCGACGGCCAGCAGGTAGGCCGACAGGCTCATGCCGGCCGCCGCCGCCTTTTCCT
CAATCGCTCTTCGTTCGTCTGGAAGGCAGTACACCTTGATAGGTGGGCTGCCCTTCCTGGTTGGCTTGGT
TTCATCAGCCATCCGCTTGCCCTCATCTGTTACGCCGGCGGTAGCCGGCCAGCCTCGCAGAGCAGGATTC
CCGTTGAGCACCGCCAGGTGCGAATAAGGGACAGTGAAGAAGGAACACCCGCTCGCGGGTGGGCCTACTT
CACCTATCCTGCCCGGCTGACGCCGTTGGATACACCAAGGAAAGTCTACACGAACCCTTTGGCAAAATCC
TGTATATCGTGCGAAAAAGGATGGATATACCGAAAAAATCGCTATAATGACCCCGAAGCAGGGTTATGCA
GCGGAAAAGCGCTGCTTCCCTGCTGTTTTGTGGAATATCTACCGACTGGAAACAGGCAAATGCAGGAAAT
TACTGAACTGAGGGGACAGGCGAGAGACGATGCCAAAGAGCTCCTGAAAATCTCGATAACTCAAAAAATA
CGCCCGGTAGTGATCTTATTTCATTATGGTGAAAGTTGGAACCTCTTACGTGCCGATCAACGTCTCATTT
TCGCCAAAAGTTGGCCCAGGGCTTCCCGGTATCAACAGGGACACCAGGATTTATTTATTCTGCGAAGTGA
TCTTCCGTCACAGGTATTTATTCGGCGCAAAGTGCGTCGGGTGATGCTGCCAACTTACTGATTTAGTGTA
TGATGGTGTTTTTGAGGTGCTCCAGTGGCTTCTGTTTCTATCAGCTCCTGAAAATCTCGATAACTCAAAA
AATACGCCCGGTAGTGATCTTATTTCATTATGGTGAAAGTTGGAACCTCTTACGTGCCGATCAACGTCTC
ATTTTCGCCAAAAGTTGGCCCAGGGCTTCCCGGTATCAACAGGGACACCAGGATTTATTTATTCTGCGAA
GTGATCTTCCGTCACAGGTATTTATTCGGCGCAAAGTGCGTCGGGTGATGCTGCCAACTTACTGATTTAG
TGTATGATGGTGTTTTTGAGGTGCTCCAGTGGCTTCTGTTTCTATCAGGGCTGGATGATCCTCCAGCGCG
GGGATCTCATGCTGGAGTTCTTCGCCCACCCCAAAAGGATCTAGGTGAAGATCCTTTTTGATAATCTCAT
GACCAAAATCCCTTAACGTGAGTTTTCGTTCCACTGAGCGTCAGACCCCGTAGAAAAGATCAAAGGATCT
TCTTGAGATCCTTTTTTTCTGCGCGTAATCTGCTGCTTGCAAACAAAAAAACCACCGCTACCAGCGGTGG
TTTGTTTGCCGGATCAAGAGCTACCAACTCTTTTTCCGAAGGTAACTGGCTTCAGCAGAGCGCAGATACC
AAATACTGTTCTTCTAGTGTAGCCGTAGTTAGGCCACCACTTCAAGAACTCTGTAGCACCGCCTACATAC
CTCGCTCTGCTAATCCTGTTACCAGTGGCTGCTGCCAGTGGCGATAAGTCGTGTCTTACCGGGTTGGACT
CAAGACGATAGTTACCGGATAAGGCGCAGCGGTCGGGCTGAACGGGGGGTTCGTGCACACAGCCCAGCTT
GGAGCGAACGACCTACACCGAACTGAGATACCTACAGCGTGAGCTATGAGAAAGCGCCACGCTTCCCGAA
GGGAGAAAGGCGGACAGGTATCCGGTAAGCGGCAGGGTCGGAACAGGAGAGCGCACGAGGGAGCTTCCAG
GGGGAAACGCCTGGTATCTTTATAGTCCTGTCGGGTTTCGCCACCTCTGACTTGAGCGTCGATTTTTGTG
ATGCTCGTCAGGGGGGCGGAGCCTATGGAAAAACGCCAGCAACGCGGCCTTTTTACGGTTCCTGGCCTTT
TGCTGGCCTTTTGCTCACATGTTCTTTCCTGCGTTATCCCCTGATTCTGTGGATAACCGTATTACCGCCT
TTGAGTGAGCTGATACCGCTCGCCGCAGCCGAACGACCGAGCGCAGCGAGTCAGTGAGCGAGGAAGCGGA
AGAGCGCCCAATACGCAAACCGCCTCTCCCCGCGCGTTGGCCGATTCATTAATGCAGCTGGCACGACAGG
TTTCCCGACTGGAAAGCGGGCAGTGAGCGCAACGCAATTAATGTGAGTTAGCTCA
Features (pLannotate 1.2.2; 27 found; start..end, strand, type, name):
     20..50      +  promoter       lac promoter: promoter for the E. coli lac operon
     58..74      +  protein_bind   lac operator: The lac repressor binds to the lac operator to inhibit transcription in E. coli. This inhibition can be relieved by adding lactose or isopropyl-β-D-thiogalactopyranoside (IPTG). lac repressor encoded by lacI
    117..150     +  protein_bind   attB: minimal attB site for the φC31 integrase (Groth et al., 2000) phage φC31 integrase
    200..449     -  terminator     NOS terminator: nopaline synthase terminator and poly(A) signal
    466..660     -  CDS            yokD (fragment): YOKD_BACSU - Experimental evidence at protein level: Swiss-Prot protein existence level 1. May contribute to antibiotic resistance. From Bacillus subtilis (strain 168).
    678..1703    -  CDS            HygR: aminoglycoside phosphotransferase from E. coli; aph(4)-Ia; confers resistance to hygromycin
   1847..2119    -  CDS            POL_CAMVN (fragment): Protein inferred from homology: Swiss-Prot protein existence level 3. Encodes for at least two polypeptides: protease (PR) and reverse transcriptase (RT). The protease processes the polyprotein in cis. Reverse transcriptase is multifunctional enzyme that converts the viral RNA genome into dsDNA in viral cytoplasmic capsids. This enzyme displays a DNA polymerase activity that can copy either DNA or RNA templates, and a ribonuclease H (RNase H) activity that cleaves the RNA strand of RNA-DNA heteroduplexes in a partially processive 3'- to 5'- endonucleasic mode. Neo-synthesized pregenomic RNA (p
   2163..2837    -  CDS            mRFP1: mRFP1 is a basic (constitutively fluorescent) red fluorescent protein published in 2002, derived from Discosoma sp.. It is reported to be a somewhat slowly-maturing monomer with low acid sensitivity.
   2873..2898    -  promoter       J23119(SpeI) promoter (fragment): bacterial promoter (Registry of Standard Biological Parts BBa J23119) modified to end with an SpeI site
   2905..2938    -  protein_bind   attB: minimal attB site for the φC31 integrase (Groth et al., 2000) phage φC31 integrase
   2939..2972    -  misc_feature   MCS (fragment): pUC18/19 multiple cloning site
   2969..3126    +  CDS            lacZα (fragment): LacZα fragment of β-galactosidase; lacZ fragment
   3139..3462    +  CDS            tnpA (fragment): TN5P_ECOLX - Also known as tnp. Experimental evidence at protein level: Swiss-Prot protein existence level 1. Mediates transposition of transposon Tn5 by a 'cut and paste' mechanism. First, the monomeric transposase binds the 19 bp inverted DNA repeats flanking the transposon. Then, dimerization of the DNA- bound transposase creates a synaptic DNA complex. After nicking of the first DNA strand, excision of the transposon proceeds through a series of intermediates. The transposase then mediates the insertion of the transposon at a new site by strand transfer. The activity of the wild- type tran
   3494..4285    +  CDS            neo: KKA2_KLEPN - Also known as kan, nptII. Experimental evidence at protein level: Swiss-Prot protein existence level 1. Resistance to kanamycin, neomycin, paromomycin, ribostamycin, butirosin and gentamicin B. From Klebsiella pneumoniae.
   4334..4779    +  promoter       sacB promoter: sacR; sacB promoter and control region
   4780..6201    +  CDS            SacB: secreted levansucrase that renders bacterial growth sensitive to sucrose; Bacillus subtilis sacB; negative selection marker
   6238..6336    +  CDS            ble (fragment): BLE_KLEPN - Experimental evidence at protein level: Swiss-Prot protein existence level 1. Binding protein with a strong affinity to the bleomycin family of antibiotics. Binds to CL990; an antimitotic-antibiotic compound. From Klebsiella pneumoniae.
   6337..6522    -  CDS            traJ (fragment): oriT-recognizing protein; traJ
   6555..6664    -  oriT           oriT: incP origin of transfer
   6899..6989    -  promoter       cat promoter: promoter of the E. coli cat gene encoding chloramphenicol acetyltransferase
   7110..7186    +  mobile_element IS1 (fragment): prokaryotic transposable element IS1
   7183..7273    -  promoter       cat promoter: promoter of the E. coli cat gene encoding chloramphenicol acetyltransferase
   7394..7468    +  mobile_element IS1 (fragment): prokaryotic transposable element IS1
   7469..7522    +  CDS            ble (fragment): BLE_KLEPN - Experimental evidence at protein level: Swiss-Prot protein existence level 1. Binding protein with a strong affinity to the bleomycin family of antibiotics. Binds to CL990; an antimitotic-antibiotic compound. From Klebsiella pneumoniae.
   7633..8221    +  rep_origin     ori: high-copy-number ColE1/pMB1/pBR322/pUC origin of replication
   8404..8496    +  CDS            lacI (fragment): lac repressor; lacI; The lac repressor binds to the lac operator to inhibit transcription in E. coli. This inhibition can be relieved by adding lactose or isopropyl-β-D-thiogalactopyranoside (IPTG).
   8509..5       +  protein_bind   CAP binding site (across the origin): CAP binding activates transcription in the presence of cAMP. E. coli catabolite activator protein
