[The description below was written by a language model from this plasmid's Addgene catalogue record and pLannotate feature annotations shown in this document.]
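Description:
pJH122 is an 8.5 kb empty-backbone vector built on pK19mobsacB, described in the record simply as a hygromycin variant of pJH110. It keeps the defining features of its mobilizable suicide-vector parent. A high-copy ColE1/pUC-type origin supports replication in E. coli, and the Tn5-derived neo (nptII) gene gives kanamycin selection. An IncP (RP4-type) oriT with an adjacent traJ fragment allows conjugative transfer from a suitable donor strain. The sacB levansucrase gene sits under its native sacR promoter region and provides sucrose counter-selection. Because the ColE1-type origin generally does not function outside enteric bacteria, vectors of this family typically persist in other Gram-negative recipients only if they integrate into the genome.

The distinguishing part lies within the lac promoter/operator and lacZα region, where two minimal φC31 integrase attB sites flank a cassette of roughly 2.8 kb. Between them, on the reverse strand, are an mRFP1 red fluorescent reporter preceded by a fragment of the constitutive bacterial J23119 promoter, and a hygromycin phosphotransferase gene (HygR) followed by a NOS terminator. A short stretch annotated as a cauliflower mosaic virus polymerase fragment lies upstream of HygR and may reflect CaMV-derived promoter sequence, though no promoter is annotated there. A pair of attB sites is consistent with φC31 integrase-mediated cassette exchange into matching attP sites, with hygromycin resistance and red fluorescence marking the cassette and kanamycin and sacB marking the backbone. The record does not state the intended recipient organism or specific application, so this use is inferred from the parts. Other annotated fragments (tnpA, ble, IS1, cat promoter, lacI, yokD) appear to be backbone remnants.
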