Addgene plasmid #68377: pJH122
Purpose: (Empty Backbone) pJH110 variant Hygromycin
Depositing lab: Trevor Charles. Depositing organization: University of Waterloo.
Backbone
  Vector backbone: pK19mobsacB
  Selectable markers: Hygromycin
Growth in bacteria
  Bacterial resistance: Kanamycin, 50 μg/mL
  Growth temperature: 37°C
  Growth strain: DH5alpha
  Copy number: High Copy
Terms and licenses: Academic/Nonprofit Terms; Industry Terms: Not Available to Industry
How to cite: pJH122 was a gift from Trevor Charles (Addgene plasmid # 68377 ; http://n2t.net/addgene:68377 ; RRID:Addgene_68377)
