>Addgene plasmid #68377 | pJH122 | addgene partial sequence | sequence record 125358 | M13-F20 5'-TGTAAAACGACGGCCAGT-3'
TAGAGGTGCCAGGGCGTGCCCTTGGGCTCCCCGGGCGCGGCATGCTTGACGGCTAGCTCAGTCCTAGGTA
TTGTGCTAGCTACTAGAGAAAGAGGAGAAATACTAGATGGCTTCCTCCGAAGACGTTATCAAAGAGTTCA
TGCGTTTCAAAGTTCGTATGGAAGGTTCCGTTAACGGTCACGAGTTCGAAATCGAAGGTGAAGGTGAAGG
TCGTCCGTACGAAGGTACCCAGACCGCTAAACTGAAAGTTACCAAAGGTGGTCCGCTGCCGTTCGCTTGG
GACATCCTGTCCCCGCAGTTCCAGTACGGTTCCAAAGCTTACGTTAAACACCCGGCTGACATCCCGGACT
ACCTGAAACTGTCCTTCCCGGAAGGTTTCAAATGGGAACGTGTTATGAACTTCGAAGACGGTGGTGTTGT
TACCGTTACCCAGGACTCCTCCCTGCAAGACGGTGAGTTCATCTACAAAGTTAAACTGCGTGGTACCAAC
TTCCCGTCCGACGGTCCGGTTATGCAGAAAAAAACCATGGGTTGGGAAGCTTCCACCGAACGTATGTACC
CGGAAGACGGTGCTCTGAAAGGTGAAATCAAAATGCGTCTGAAACTGAAAGACGGTGGTCACTACGACGC
TGAAGTTAAAACCACCTACATGGCTAAAAAACCGGTTCAGCTGCCGGGTGCTTACAAAACCGACATCAAA
CTGGACATCACCTCCCACAACGAAGACTACACCATCGTTGAACAGTACGAACGTGCTGAAGGTCGTCACT
CCACCGGTGCTTAATAACGCTGATAGTGCTAGTGTAGATCGCTGCAGGCATGCCGAATTACC
