>Addgene plasmid #68377 | pJH122 | addgene partial sequence | sequence record 125359 | M13-Rev 5'-CAGGAAACAGCTATGACC-3'
CCCGGGCGCGTGAAATAAGTGGCTGCGCGCATAAAGCGGGTGATGGGACTAACGCCTGAGCTAGTAACAT
AGATGACACCGCGCGCGATAATTTATCCTAGTTTGCGCGCTATATTTTGTTTTCTATCGCGTATTAAATG
TATAATTGCGGGACTCTAATCATAAAAACCCATCTCATAAATAACGTCATGCATTACATGTTAATTATTA
CATGCTTAACGTAATTCAACAGAAATTATATGATAATCATCGCAAGACCGGCAACAGGATTCAATCTTAA
GAAACTTTATTGCCAAATGTTTGAACGATCGGGGATCCAGATCCCGGACAATCGTGCCCTGGGGACCAAC
ACAATCCAGAAGGGCCTGAATCACTGCGACCGGCCCTCCCGCGACCCAGCCGAGCGAGCTTAGCGAACTG
TGGACGAGAACTGTGCCACCAAGCGTAAGGCCGTTCTCTCGCATTTGCCTTGCTAGGCTCGCGCGAGTTG
CTGGCTGAGGCGTTCTCGAAATCAGCTCTTGTTCGGTCGGCATCTACTCTATTCCTTTGCCCTCGGACGA
GTGCTGGGGCGTCGGTTTCCACTATCGGCGAGTACTTCTACACAGCCATCGGTCCAGACGGCCGCGCTTC
TGCGGGCGATTTGTGTACGCCCGACAGTCCCGGCTCCGGATCGGACGATTGCGTCGCATCGACCCTGCGC
CCAAGCTGCATCATCGAAATTGCCGTCAACCAAGCTCTGATAGAGTTGGTCAAGACCAATGCGGAGCATA
TA
